Addgene plasmid #170774: pFUGW-FIRE-pHLy
Purpose: Ratiometric biosensor expressed with UbC promoter for probing lysosomal pH in mammalian cells
Depositing lab: Aimee Kao. Depositing organization: University of California, San Francisco (UCSF). Publication: Genetically Encoded, pH-Sensitive mTFP1 Biosensor for Probing Lysosomal pH. Chin MY, Patwardhan AR, Ang KH, Wang AL, Alquezar C, Welch M, Nguyen PT, Grabe M, Molofsky AV, Arkin MR, Kao AW. ACS Sens. 2021 Jun 8. doi: 10.1021/acssensors.0c02318. PubMed 34102054.
Backbone
  Vector backbone: FUGW
  Backbone manufacturer: Addgene (Plasmid #14883)
  Backbone size w/o insert (bp): 9955
  Total vector size (bp): 11962
  Modifications to backbone: EGFP replaced with FIRE-pHLy pH sensor (LAMP1 signal sequence-mTFP1-Linker1-humanLAMP1-Linker2-mCherry-stop codon)
  Vector type: Mammalian Expression, Lentiviral
  Selectable markers: Zeocin
Growth in bacteria
  Bacterial resistance: Ampicillin, 100 μg/mL
  Growth temperature: 37°C
  Growth strain: NEB Stable
  Copy number: High Copy
Gene/Insert
  Gene/Insert name: LAMP1 (alt name: CD107a)
  Species: H. sapiens (human)
  Insert size (bp): 1167
  Mutation: 84 nucleotide Signal Sequence switched to the beginning of the construct
  GenBank ID: NM_005561.4 NM_005561.4
  Entrez Gene: LAMP1 (a.k.a. CD107a, LAMPA, LGP120)
  Promoter: hUbC
  Tag / fusion protein: mTFP1 (N terminal on insert); mCherry (C terminal on insert)
  Cloning method: Gibson Cloning
  Sequencing primers: 5′ hUbC promoter Forward; 3′ WPRE-Reverse
Resource information
  A portion of this plasmid was derived from a plasmid made by: LAMP1 signal peptide and human LAMP1 were PCR amplified from LAMP1-mGFP (Addgene Plasmid #34831, kind gift from the Mark Von Zastrov lab, University of California, San Francisco, UCSF), mTFP1 amplified from mTFP1-pBAD (Addgene Plasmid #54553), mCherry amplified from pcDNA3.1-mCherry (Addgene Plasmid #128744). The DNA segments were PCR amplified (Phusion High-Fidelity PCR Master Mix, NEB, UK, #M0531) and fused with Gibson recombination cloning method (Gibson Assembly Master Mix, NEB, UK, #E2611) in pEGFP-N3 empty backbone. The linker sequences were incorporated into the primer sequences. The FIRE-pHLy expression cassette was cloned into lentiviral vector with hUbC promoter (FUGW; Addgene Plasmid #14883) by Epoch Life Science services (Sugar Land,Texas, USA).
Terms and licenses: Academic/Nonprofit Terms; Industry Terms: Not Available to Industry
Depositor comments: Chin et al. ACS Sens. 2021 Jun 8. doi: 10.1021/acssensors.0c02318. Pubmed: https://pubmed.ncbi.nlm.nih.gov/34102054/ Article: https://pubs.acs.org/doi/10.1021/acssensors.0c02318
How to cite: pFUGW-FIRE-pHLy was a gift from Aimee Kao (Addgene plasmid # 170774 ; http://n2t.net/addgene:170774 ; RRID:Addgene_170774)
