[The description below was written by a language model from this plasmid's Addgene catalogue record and pLannotate feature annotations shown in this document.]
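Description:
pFUGW-FIRE-pHLy is an 11,962 bp HIV-1-based lentiviral transfer plasmid built on the FUGW backbone, in which the original EGFP has been replaced by FIRE-pHLy, a genetically encoded ratiometric biosensor for lysosomal pH in mammalian cells. It is propagated in E. coli as a high-copy plasmid through a ColE1/pUC-type origin with ampicillin resistance, and also carries an f1 origin. Outside the viral region, an SV40/EM7 promoter-driven BleoR cassette with an SV40 poly(A) signal provides the Zeocin marker listed in the record. Because this cassette lies downstream of the 3' LTR, it would not be packaged into virus.

The viral genome is transcribed from a CMV enhancer/promoter fused to a truncated 5' LTR, an arrangement that typically makes genomic RNA production Tat-independent. It is followed by the Ψ packaging signal with a gag fragment, the RRE for Rev-dependent nuclear export, and the cPPT/CTS. A WPRE downstream of the payload enhances transcript expression, and a truncated 3' LTR and a bGH poly(A) signal close the unit.

The payload is driven by the human ubiquitin C promoter and encodes a single fusion protein: the 84-nucleotide LAMP1 signal sequence relocated to the start, then mTFP1, a linker, the remainder of human LAMP1 (CD107a), a second linker and mCherry. By standard LAMP1 topology, this should place the cyan protein in the lysosomal lumen and mCherry on the cytosolic tail. According to the associated publication title, mTFP1 serves as the pH-sensitive component. mCherry then presumably acts as the reference signal, so the ratio of the two reports lysosomal pH independently of expression level. The construct suits transfection or lentiviral delivery for stable sensor expression.
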