Features (pLannotate 1.2.2; 34 found; start..end, strand, type, name):
     31..83      -  misc_feature   bom (fragment): basis of mobility region from pBR322
    238..617     +  enhancer       CMV enhancer: human cytomegalovirus immediate early enhancer
    618..817     +  promoter       CMV promoter: human cytomegalovirus (CMV) immediate early promoter
    835..1015    +  LTR            5' LTR (truncated): truncated 5' long terminal repeat (LTR) from HIV-1
   1062..1187    +  misc_feature   HIV-1 Ψ: packaging signal of human immunodeficiency virus type 1
   1171..1534    +  CDS            HIV-1 gag (fragment): gag protein from human immunodeficiency virus 1; gag
   1680..1913    +  misc_feature   RRE: The Rev response element (RRE) of HIV-1 allows for Rev-dependent mRNA export from the nucleus to the cytoplasm.
   2290..2390    +  CDS            Rev (fragment): human immunodeficiency virus 1 (HIV-1) Rev protein; rev; enhances nuclear export of unspliced and incompletely spliced viral mRNAs
   2440..2557    +  misc_feature   cPPT/CTS: central polypurine tract and central termination sequence of HIV-1
   2622..3833    +  promoter       UbC promoter: human ubiquitin C promoter
   3844..3877    -  misc_feature   MCS (fragment): pUC18/19 multiple cloning site
   3887..3971    +  CDS            LAMP1 (fragment): human lysosome-associated membrane glycoprotein 1
   3971..4675    +  CDS            mTFP1: mTFP1 is a basic (constitutively fluorescent) cyan fluorescent protein published in 2006, derived from Clavularia sp.. It has low acid sensitivity.
   4718..5884    +  CDS            LAMP1 (fragment): human lysosome-associated membrane glycoprotein 1
   5905..6613    +  CDS            mCherry (fragment): monomeric derivative of DsRed fluorescent protein (Shaner et al., 2004) mammalian codon-optimized
   6630..6654    +  misc_feature   MCS (fragment): pBluescript multiple cloning site
   6654..7242    +  misc_feature   WPRE: woodchuck hepatitis virus posttranscriptional regulatory element
   7179..7760    +  CDS            nef (fragment): NEF_HV1H2 - Experimental evidence at protein level: Swiss-Prot protein existence level 1. Extracellular Nef protein targets CD4(+) T-lymphocytes for apoptosis by interacting with CXCR4 surface receptors. From Human immunodeficiency virus type 1 group M subtype B (isolate HXB2) (HIV-1).
   7767..7947    +  LTR            5' LTR (truncated): truncated 5' long terminal repeat (LTR) from HIV-1
   7979..8203    +  polyA_signal   bGH poly(A) signal: bovine growth hormone polyadenylation signal
   8207..8228    +  promoter       SV40 promoter (fragment): SV40 enhancer and early promoter
   8249..8677    +  rep_origin     f1 ori (sequence partly withheld): f1 bacteriophage origin of replication; arrow indicates direction of (+) strand synthesis
   8691..9020    +  promoter       SV40 promoter: SV40 enhancer and early promoter
   9068..9115    +  promoter       EM7 promoter: synthetic bacterial promoter&nbsp
   9134..9508    +  CDS            BleoR: antibiotic-binding protein; Sh ble from Streptoalloteichus hindustanus; confers resistance to bleomycin, phleomycin, and Zeocin™
   9518..9643    +  CDS            ble (fragment): BLE_KLEPN - Experimental evidence at protein level: Swiss-Prot protein existence level 1. Binding protein with a strong affinity to the bleomycin family of antibiotics. Binds to CL990; an antimitotic-antibiotic compound. From Klebsiella pneumoniae.
   9638..9759    +  polyA_signal   SV40 poly(A) signal: SV40 polyadenylation signal
   9830..9852    -  protein_bind   lac operator (fragment): The lac repressor binds to the lac operator to inhibit transcription in E. coli. This inhibition can be relieved by adding lactose or isopropyl-β-D-thiogalactopyranoside (IPTG). lac repressor encoded by lacI
   9856..9886    -  promoter       lac promoter: promoter for the E. coli lac operon
   9901..9922    -  protein_bind   CAP binding site: CAP binding activates transcription in the presence of cAMP. E. coli catabolite activator protein
   9935..10027   -  CDS            lacI (fragment): lac repressor; lacI; The lac repressor binds to the lac operator to inhibit transcription in E. coli. This inhibition can be relieved by adding lactose or isopropyl-β-D-thiogalactopyranoside (IPTG).
  10210..10798   -  rep_origin     ori: high-copy-number ColE1/pMB1/pBR322/pUC origin of replication
  10969..11829   -  CDS            AmpR: β-lactamase; bla; confers resistance to ampicillin, carbenicillin, and related antibiotics
  11830..11934   -  promoter       AmpR promoter: bla
>Addgene plasmid #170774 | pFUGW-FIRE-pHLy | addgene full sequence | sequence record 339008 | Addgene NGS Result
GTCGACGGATCGGGAGATCTCCCGATCCCCTATGGTGCACTCTCAGTACAATCTGCTCTGATGCCGCATA
GTTAAGCCAGTATCTGCTCCCTGCTTGTGTGTTGGAGGTCGCTGAGTAGTGCGCGAGCAAAATTTAAGCT
ACAACAAGGCAAGGCTTGACCGACAATTGCATGAAGAATCTGCTTAGGGTTAGGCGTTTTGCGCTGCTTC
GCGATGTACGGGCCAGATATACGCGTTGACATTGATTATTGACTAGTTATTAATAGTAATCAATTACGGG
GTCATTAGTTCATAGCCCATATATGGAGTTCCGCGTTACATAACTTACGGTAAATGGCCCGCCTGGCTGA
CCGCCCAACGACCCCCGCCCATTGACGTCAATAATGACGTATGTTCCCATAGTAACGCCAATAGGGACTT
TCCATTGACGTCAATGGGTGGAGTATTTACGGTAAACTGCCCACTTGGCAGTACATCAAGTGTATCATAT
GCCAAGTACGCCCCCTATTGACGTCAATGACGGTAAATGGCCCGCCTGGCATTATGCCCAGTACATGACC
TTATGGGACTTTCCTACTTGGCAGTACATCTACGTATTAGTCATCGCTATTACCATGGTGATGCGGTTTT
GGCAGTACATCAATGGGCGTGGATAGCGGTTTGACTCACGGGGATTTCCAAGTCTCCACCCCATTGACGT
CAATGGGAGTTTGTTTTGGCACCAAAATCAACGGGACTTTCCAAAATGTCGTAACAACTCCGCCCCATTG
ACGCAAATGGGCGGTAGGCGTGTACGGTGGGAGGTCTATATAAGCAGCGCGTTTTGCCTGTACTGGGTCT
CTCTGGTTAGACCAGATCTGAGCCTGGGAGCTCTCTGGCTAACTAGGGAACCCACTGCTTAAGCCTCAAT
AAAGCTTGCCTTGAGTGCTTCAAGTAGTGTGTGCCCGTCTGTTGTGTGACTCTGGTAACTAGAGATCCCT
CAGACCCTTTTAGTCAGTGTGGAAAATCTCTAGCAGTGGCGCCCGAACAGGGACTTGAAAGCGAAAGGGA
AACCAGAGGAGCTCTCTCGACGCAGGACTCGGCTTGCTGAAGCGCGCACGGCAAGAGGCGAGGGGCGGCG
ACTGGTGAGTACGCCAAAAATTTTGACTAGCGGAGGCTAGAAGGAGAGAGATGGGTGCGAGAGCGTCAGT
ATTAAGCGGGGGAGAATTAGATCGCGATGGGAAAAAATTCGGTTAAGGCCAGGGGGAAAGAAAAAATATA
AATTAAAACATATAGTATGGGCAAGCAGGGAGCTAGAACGATTCGCAGTTAATCCTGGCCTGTTAGAAAC
ATCAGAAGGCTGTAGACAAATACTGGGACAGCTACAACCATCCCTTCAGACAGGATCAGAAGAACTTAGA
TCATTATATAATACAGTAGCAACCCTCTATTGTGTGCATCAAAGGATAGAGATAAAAGACACCAAGGAAG
CTTTAGACAAGATAGAGGAAGAGCAAAACAAAAGTAAGACCACCGCACAGCAAGCGGCCGCTGATCTTCA
GACCTGGAGGAGGAGATATGAGGGACAATTGGAGAAGTGAATTATATAAATATAAAGTAGTAAAAATTGA
ACCATTAGGAGTAGCACCCACCAAGGCAAAGAGAAGAGTGGTGCAGAGAGAAAAAAGAGCAGTGGGAATA
GGAGCTTTGTTCCTTGGGTTCTTGGGAGCAGCAGGAAGCACTATGGGCGCAGCGTCAATGACGCTGACGG
TACAGGCCAGACAATTATTGTCTGGTATAGTGCAGCAGCAGAACAATTTGCTGAGGGCTATTGAGGCGCA
ACAGCATCTGTTGCAACTCACAGTCTGGGGCATCAAGCAGCTCCAGGCAAGAATCCTGGCTGTGGAAAGA
TACCTAAAGGATCAACAGCTCCTGGGGATTTGGGGTTGCTCTGGAAAACTCATTTGCACCACTGCTGTGC
CTTGGAATGCTAGTTGGAGTAATAAATCTCTGGAACAGATTTGGAATCACACGACCTGGATGGAGTGGGA
CAGAGAAATTAACAATTACACAAGCTTAATACACTCCTTAATTGAAGAATCGCAAAACCAGCAAGAAAAG
AATGAACAAGAATTATTGGAATTAGATAAATGGGCAAGTTTGTGGAATTGGTTTAACATAACAAATTGGC
TGTGGTATATAAAATTATTCATAATGATAGTAGGAGGCTTGGTAGGTTTAAGAATAGTTTTTGCTGTACT
TTCTATAGTGAATAGAGTTAGGCAGGGATATTCACCATTATCGTTTCAGACCCACCTCCCAACCCCGAGG
GGACCCGACAGGCCCGAAGGAATAGAAGAAGAAGGTGGAGAGAGAGACAGAGACAGATCCATTCGATTAG
TGAACGGATCGGCACTGCGTGCGCCAATTCTGCAGACAAATGGCAGTATTCATCCACAATTTTAAAAGAA
AAGGGGGGATTGGGGGGTACAGTGCAGGGGAAAGAATAGTAGACATAATAGCAACAGACATACAAACTAA
AGAATTACAAAAACAAATTACAAAAATTCAAAATTTTCGGGTTTATTACAGGGACAGCAGAGATCCAGTT
TGGTTAATTAACCCGTGTCGGCTCCAGATCTGGCCTCCGCGCCGGGTTTTGGCGCCTCCCGCGGGCGCCC
CCCTCCTCACGGCGAGCGCTGCCACGTCAGACGAAGGGCGCAGCGAGCGTCCTGATCCTTCCGCCCGGAC
GCTCAGGACAGCGGCCCGCTGCTCATAAGACTCGGCCTTAGAACCCCAGTATCAGCAGAAGGACATTTTA
GGACGGGACTTGGGTGACTCTAGGGCACTGGTTTTCTTTCCAGAGAGCGGAACAGGCGAGGAAAAGTAGT
CCCTTCTCGGCGATTCTGCGGAGGGATCTCCGTGGGGCGGTGAACGCCGATGATTATATAAGGACGCGCC
GGGTGTGGCACAGCTAGTTCCGTCGCAGCCGGGATTTGGGTCGCGGTTCTTGTTTGTGGATCGCTGTGAT
CGTCACTTGGTGAGTAGCGGGCTGCTGGGCTGGCCGGGGCTTTCGTGGCCGCCGGGCCGCTCGGTGGGAC
GGAAGCGTGTGGAGAGACCGCCAAGGGCTGTAGTCTGGGTCCGCGAGCAAGGTTGCCCTGAACTGGGGGT
TGGGGGGAGCGCAGCAAAATGGCGGCTGTTCCCGAGTCTTGAATGGAAGACGCTTGTGAGGCGGGCTGTG
AGGTCGTTGAAACAAGGTGGGGGGCATGGTGGGCGGCAAGAACCCAAGGTCTTGAGGCCTTCGCTAATGC
GGGAAAGCTCTTATTCGGGTGAGATGGGCTGGGGCACCATCTGGGGACCCTGACGTGAAGTTTGTCACTG
ACTGGAGAACTCGGTTTGTCGTCTGTTGCGGGGGCGGCAGTTATGGCGGTGCCGTTGGGCAGTGCACCCG
TACCTTTGGGAGCGCGCGCCCTCGTCGTGTCGTGACGTCACCCGTTCTGTTGGCTTATAATGCAGGGTGG
GGCCACCTGCCGGTAGGTGTGCGGTAGGCTTTTCTCCGTCGCAGGACGCAGGGTTCGGGCCTAGGGTAGG
CTCTCCTGAATCGACAGGCGCCGGACCTCTGGTGAGGGGAGGGATAAGTGAGGCGTCAGTTTCTTTGGTC
GGTTTTATGTACCTATCTTCTTAAGTAGCTGAAGCTCCGGTTTTGAACTATGCGCTCGGGGTTGGCGAGT
GTGTTTTGTGAAGTTTTTTAGGCACCTTTTGAAATGTAATCATTTGGGTCAATATGTAATTTTCAGTGTT
AGACTAGTAAATTGTCCGCTAAATTCTGGCCGTTTTTGGCTTTTTTGTTAGACGAAGCTTGGGCTGCAGG
TCGACTCTAGAGGATCCCCGGGTACCGGTCGCCACCATGGCGGCCCCCGGCAGCGCCCGGCGACCCCTGC
TGCTGCTACTGCTGTTGCTGCTGCTCGGCCTCATGCATTGTGCGTCAGCAGTGAGCAAGGGCGAGGAGAC
CACAATGGGCGTAATCAAGCCCGACATGAAGATCAAGCTGAAGATGGAGGGCAACGTGAATGGCCACGCC
TTCGTGATCGAGGGCGAGGGCGAGGGCAAGCCCTACGACGGCACCAACACCATCAACCTGGAGGTGAAGG
AGGGAGCCCCCCTGCCCTTCTCCTACGACATTCTGACCACCGCGTTCGCCTACGGCAACAGGGCCTTCAC
CAAGTACCCCGACGACATCCCCAACTACTTCAAGCAGTCCTTCCCCGAGGGCTACTCTTGGGAGCGCACC
ATGACCTTCGAGGACAAGGGCATCGTGAAGGTGAAGTCCGACATCTCCATGGAGGAGGACTCCTTCATCT
ACGAGATACACCTCAAGGGCGAGAACTTCCCCCCCAACGGCCCCGTGATGCAGAAGAAGACCACCGGCTG
GGACGCCTCCACCGAGAGGATGTACGTGCGCGACGGCGTGCTGAAGGGCGACGTCAAGCACAAGCTGCTG
CTGGAGGGCGGCGGCCACCACCGCGTTGACTTCAAGACCATCTACAGGGCCAAGAAGGCGGTGAAGCTGC
CCGACTATCACTTTGTGGACCACCGCATCGAGATCCTGAACCACGACAAGGACTACAACAAGGTGACCGT
TTACGAGAGCGCCGTGGCCCGCAACTCCACCGACGGCATGGACGAGCTGTACAAGGGCGGCAGCGGCGGC
GGCAGCGGCAGCGGCGGCGGCAGCGGCGCAATGTTTATGGTGAAAAATGGCAACGGGACCGCGTGCATAA
TGGCCAACTTCTCTGCTGCCTTCTCAGTGAACTACGACACCAAGAGTGGCCCTAAGAACATGACCTTTGA
CCTGCCATCAGATGCCACAGTGGTGCTCAACCGCAGCTCCTGTGGAAAAGAGAACACTTCTGACCCCAGT
CTCGTGATTGCTTTTGGAAGAGGACATACACTCACTCTCAATTTCACGAGAAATGCAACACGTTACAGCG
TCCAGCTCATGAGTTTTGTTTATAACTTGTCAGACACACACCTTTTCCCCAATGCGAGCTCCAAAGAAAT
CAAGACTGTGGAATCTATAACTGACATCAGGGCAGATATAGATAAAAAATACAGATGTGTTAGTGGCACC
CAGGTCCACATGAACAACGTGACCGTAACGCTCCATGATGCCACCATCCAGGCGTACCTTTCCAACAGCA
GCTTCAGCAGGGGAGAGACACGCTGTGAACAAGACAGGCCTTCCCCAACCACAGCGCCCCCTGCGCCACC
CAGCCCCTCGCCCTCACCCGTGCCCAAGAGCCCCTCTGTGGACAAGTACAACGTGAGCGGCACCAACGGG
ACCTGCCTGCTGGCCAGCATGGGGCTGCAGCTGAACCTCACCTATGAGAGGAAGGACAACACGACGGTGA
CAAGGCTTCTCAACATCAACCCCAACAAGACCTCGGCCAGCGGGAGCTGCGGCGCCCACCTGGTGACTCT
GGAGCTGCACAGCGAGGGCACCACCGTCCTGCTCTTCCAGTTCGGGATGAATGCAAGTTCTAGCCGGTTT
TTCCTACAAGGAATCCAGTTGAATACAATTCTTCCTGACGCCAGAGACCCCGCCTTTAAAGCTGCCAACG
GCTCCCTGCGAGCGCTGCAGGCCACAGTCGGCAATTCCTACAAGTGCAACGCGGAGGAGCACGTCCGTGT
CACGAAGGCGTTTTCAGTCAATATATTCAAAGTGTGGGTCCAGGCTTTCAAGGTGGAAGGTGGCCAGTTT
GGCTCTGTGGAGGAGTGTCTGCTGGACGAGAACAGCATGCTGATCCCCATCGCTGTGGGTGGTGCCCTGG
CGGGGCTGGTCCTCATCGTCCTCATCGCCTACCTCGTCGGCAGGAAGAGGAGTCACGCAGGCTACCAGAC
TATCCCGGCGCCGGCGCCGGCGCCGGTGAGCAAGGGCGAGGAGGATAACATGGCCATCATCAAGGAGTTC
ATGCGCTTCAAGGTGCACATGGAGGGCTCCGTGAACGGCCACGAGTTCGAGATCGAGGGCGAGGGCGAGG
GCCGCCCCTACGAGGGCACCCAGACCGCCAAGCTGAAGGTGACCAAGGGTGGCCCCCTGCCCTTCGCCTG
GGACATCCTGTCCCCTCAGTTCATGTACGGCTCCAAGGCCTACGTGAAGCACCCCGCCGACATCCCCGAC
TACTTGAAGCTGTCCTTCCCCGAGGGCTTCAAGTGGGAGCGCGTGATGAACTTCGAGGACGGCGGCGTGG
TGACCGTGACCCAGGACTCCTCCCTGCAGGACGGCGAGTTCATCTACAAGGTGAAGCTGCGCGGCACCAA
CTTCCCCTCCGACGGCCCCGTAATGCAGAAGAAGACCATGGGCTGGGAGGCCTCCTCCGAGCGGATGTAC
CCCGAGGACGGCGCCCTGAAGGGCGAGATCAAGCAGAGGCTGAAGCTGAAGGACGGCGGCCACTACGACG
CTGAGGTCAAGACCACCTACAAGGCCAAGAAGCCCGTGCAGCTGCCCGGCGCCTACAACGTCAACATCAA
GTTGGACATCACCTCCCACAACGAGGACTACACCATCGTGGAACAGTACGAACGCGCCGAGGGCCGCCAC
TCCACCGGCGGCATGGACGAGCTGTACAAGTAGAGCGGCCGCGACTCTAGAATTCGATATCAAGCTTATC
GATAATCAACCTCTGGATTACAAAATTTGTGAAAGATTGACTGGTATTCTTAACTATGTTGCTCCTTTTA
CGCTATGTGGATACGCTGCTTTAATGCCTTTGTATCATGCTATTGCTTCCCGTATGGCTTTCATTTTCTC
CTCCTTGTATAAATCCTGGTTGCTGTCTCTTTATGAGGAGTTGTGGCCCGTTGTCAGGCAACGTGGCGTG
GTGTGCACTGTGTTTGCTGACGCAACCCCCACTGGTTGGGGCATTGCCACCACCTGTCAGCTCCTTTCCG
GGACTTTCGCTTTCCCCCTCCCTATTGCCACGGCGGAACTCATCGCCGCCTGCCTTGCCCGCTGCTGGAC
AGGGGCTCGGCTGTTGGGCACTGACAATTCCGTGGTGTTGTCGGGGAAATCATCGTCCTTTCCTTGGCTG
CTCGCCTGTGTTGCCACCTGGATTCTGCGCGGGACGTCCTTCTGCTACGTCCCTTCGGCCCTCAATCCAG
CGGACCTTCCTTCCCGCGGCCTGCTGCCGGCTCTGCGGCCTCTTCCGCGTCTTCGCCTTCGCCCTCAGAC
GAGTCGGATCTCCCTTTGGGCCGCCTCCCCGCATCGATACCGTCGACCTCGAGACCTAGAAAAACATGGA
GCAATCACAAGTAGCAATACAGCAGCTACCAATGCTGATTGTGCCTGGCTAGAAGCACAAGAGGAGGAGG
AGGTGGGTTTTCCAGTCACACCTCAGGTACCTTTAAGACCAATGACTTACAAGGCAGCTGTAGATCTTAG
CCACTTTTTAAAAGAAAAGGGGGGACTGGAAGGGCTAATTCACTCCCAACGAAGACAAGATATCCTTGAT
CTGTGGATCTACCACACACAAGGCTACTTCCCTGATTGGCAGAACTACACACCAGGGCCAGGGATCAGAT
ATCCACTGACCTTTGGATGGTGCTACAAGCTAGTACCAGTTGAGCAAGAGAAGGTAGAAGAAGCCAATGA
AGGAGAGAACACCCGCTTGTTACACCCTGTGAGCCTGCATGGGATGGATGACCCGGAGAGAGAAGTATTA
GAGTGGAGGTTTGACAGCCGCCTAGCATTTCATCACATGGCCCGAGAGCTGCATCCGGACTGTACTGGGT
CTCTCTGGTTAGACCAGATCTGAGCCTGGGAGCTCTCTGGCTAACTAGGGAACCCACTGCTTAAGCCTCA
ATAAAGCTTGCCTTGAGTGCTTCAAGTAGTGTGTGCCCGTCTGTTGTGTGACTCTGGTAACTAGAGATCC
CTCAGACCCTTTTAGTCAGTGTGGAAAATCTCTAGCAGGGCCCGTTTAAACCCGCTGATCAGCCTCGACT
GTGCCTTCTAGTTGCCAGCCATCTGTTGTTTGCCCCTCCCCCGTGCCTTCCTTGACCCTGGAAGGTGCCA
CTCCCACTGTCCTTTCCTAATAAAATGAGGAAATTGCATCGCATTGTCTGAGTAGGTGTCATTCTATTCT
GGGGGGTGGGGTGGGGCAGGACAGCAAGGGGGAGGATTGGGAAGACAATAGCAGGCATGCTGGGGATGCG
GTGGGCTCTATGGCTTCTGAGGCGGAAAGAACCAGCTGGGGCTCTAGGGGGTATCCCC
[124 nt withheld, positions 8249-8372]
C
[91 nt withheld, positions 8374-8464]
A
[49 nt withheld, positions 8466-8514]
CCTTTGACGTTGGAGTCCACGTTCTTT
[37 nt withheld, positions 8542-8578]
ACCCTATCTCGGTCTATTCTTTTGATTTATAAGGGATTTTGCCGATTTCGGCCTATTGGTTAAAAAATGA
GCTGATTTAACAAAAATTTAACGCGAATTAATTCTGTGGAATGTGTGTCAGTTAGGGTGTGGAAAGTCCC
CAGGCTCCCCAGCAGGCAGAAGTATGCAAAGCATGCATCTCAATTAGTCAGCAACCAGGTGTGGAAAGTC
CCCAGGCTCCCCAGCAGGCAGAAGTATGCAAAGCATGCATCTCAATTAGTCAGCAACCATAGTCCCGCCC
CTAACTCCGCCCATCCCGCCCCTAACTCCGCCCAGTTCCGCCCATTCTCCGCCCCATGGCTGACTAATTT
TTTTTATTTATGCAGAGGCCGAGGCCGCCTCTGCCTCTGAGCTATTCCAGAAGTAGTGAGGAGGCTTTTT
TGGAGGCCTAGGCTTTTGCAAAAAGCTCCCGGGAGCTTGTATATCCATTTTCGGATCTGATCAGCACGTG
TTGACAATTAATCATCGGCATAGTATATCGGCATAGTATAATACGACAAGGTGAGGAACTAAACCATGGC
CAAGTTGACCAGTGCCGTTCCGGTGCTCACCGCGCGCGACGTCGCCGGAGCGGTCGAGTTCTGGACCGAC
CGGCTCGGGTTCTCCCGGGACTTCGTGGAGGACGACTTCGCCGGTGTGGTCCGGGACGACGTGACCCTGT
TCATCAGCGCGGTCCAGGACCAGGTGGTGCCGGACAACACCCTGGCCTGGGTGTGGGTGCGCGGCCTGGA
CGAGCTGTACGCCGAGTGGTCGGAGGTCGTGTCCACGAACTTCCGGGACGCCTCCGGGCCGGCCATGACC
GAGATCGGCGAGCAGCCGTGGGGGCGGGAGTTCGCCCTGCGCGACCCGGCCGGCAACTGCGTGCACTTCG
TGGCCGAGGAGCAGGACTGACACGTGCTACGAGATTTCGATTCCACCGCCGCCTTCTATGAAAGGTTGGG
CTTCGGAATCGTTTTCCGGGACGCCGGCTGGATGATCCTCCAGCGCGGGGATCTCATGCTGGAGTTCTTC
GCCCACCCCAACTTGTTTATTGCAGCTTATAATGGTTACAAATAAAGCAATAGCATCACAAATTTCACAA
ATAAAGCATTTTTTTCACTGCATTCTAGTTGTGGTTTGTCCAAACTCATCAATGTATCTTATCATGTCTG
TATACCGTCGACCTCTAGCTAGAGCTTGGCGTAATCATGGTCATAGCTGTTTCCTGTGTGAAATTGTTAT
CCGCTCACAATTCCACACAACATACGAGCCGGAAGCATAAAGTGTAAAGCCTGGGGTGCCTAATGAGTGA
GCTAACTCACATTAATTGCGTTGCGCTCACTGCCCGCTTTCCAGTCGGGAAACCTGTCGTGCCAGCTGCA
TTAATGAATCGGCCAACGCGCGGGGAGAGGCGGTTTGCGTATTGGGCGCTCTTCCGCTTCCTCGCTCACT
GACTCGCTGCGCTCGGTCGTTCGGCTGCGGCGAGCGGTATCAGCTCACTCAAAGGCGGTAATACGGTTAT
CCACAGAATCAGGGGATAACGCAGGAAAGAACATGTGAGCAAAAGGCCAGCAAAAGGCCAGGAACCGTAA
AAAGGCCGCGTTGCTGGCGTTTTTCCATAGGCTCCGCCCCCCTGACGAGCATCACAAAAATCGACGCTCA
AGTCAGAGGTGGCGAAACCCGACAGGACTATAAAGATACCAGGCGTTTCCCCCTGGAAGCTCCCTCGTGC
GCTCTCCTGTTCCGACCCTGCCGCTTACCGGATACCTGTCCGCCTTTCTCCCTTCGGGAAGCGTGGCGCT
TTCTCATAGCTCACGCTGTAGGTATCTCAGTTCGGTGTAGGTCGTTCGCTCCAAGCTGGGCTGTGTGCAC
GAACCCCCCGTTCAGCCCGACCGCTGCGCCTTATCCGGTAACTATCGTCTTGAGTCCAACCCGGTAAGAC
ACGACTTATCGCCACTGGCAGCAGCCACTGGTAACAGGATTAGCAGAGCGAGGTATGTAGGCGGTGCTAC
AGAGTTCTTGAAGTGGTGGCCTAACTACGGCTACACTAGAAGAACAGTATTTGGTATCTGCGCTCTGCTG
AAGCCAGTTACCTTCGGAAAAAGAGTTGGTAGCTCTTGATCCGGCAAACAAACCACCGCTGGTAGCGGTG
GTTTTTTTGTTTGCAAGCAGCAGATTACGCGCAGAAAAAAAGGATCTCAAGAAGATCCTTTGATCTTTTC
TACGGGGTCTGACGCTCAGTGGAACGAAAACTCACGTTAAGGGATTTTGGTCATGAGATTATCAAAAAGG
ATCTTCACCTAGATCCTTTTAAATTAAAAATGAAGTTTTAAATCAATCTAAAGTATATATGAGTAAACTT
GGTCTGACAGTTACCAATGCTTAATCAGTGAGGCACCTATCTCAGCGATCTGTCTATTTCGTTCATCCAT
AGTTGCCTGACTCCCCGTCGTGTAGATAACTACGATACGGGAGGGCTTACCATCTGGCCCCAGTGCTGCA
ATGATACCGCGAGACCCACGCTCACCGGCTCCAGATTTATCAGCAATAAACCAGCCAGCCGGAAGGGCCG
AGCGCAGAAGTGGTCCTGCAACTTTATCCGCCTCCATCCAGTCTATTAATTGTTGCCGGGAAGCTAGAGT
AAGTAGTTCGCCAGTTAATAGTTTGCGCAACGTTGTTGCCATTGCTACAGGCATCGTGGTGTCACGCTCG
TCGTTTGGTATGGCTTCATTCAGCTCCGGTTCCCAACGATCAAGGCGAGTTACATGATCCCCCATGTTGT
GCAAAAAAGCGGTTAGCTCCTTCGGTCCTCCGATCGTTGTCAGAAGTAAGTTGGCCGCAGTGTTATCACT
CATGGTTATGGCAGCACTGCATAATTCTCTTACTGTCATGCCATCCGTAAGATGCTTTTCTGTGACTGGT
GAGTACTCAACCAAGTCATTCTGAGAATAGTGTATGCGGCGACCGAGTTGCTCTTGCCCGGCGTCAATAC
GGGATAATACCGCGCCACATAGCAGAACTTTAAAAGTGCTCATCATTGGAAAACGTTCTTCGGGGCGAAA
ACTCTCAAGGATCTTACCGCTGTTGAGATCCAGTTCGATGTAACCCACTCGTGCACCCAACTGATCTTCA
GCATCTTTTACTTTCACCAGCGTTTCTGGGTGAGCAAAAACAGGAAGGCAAAATGCCGCAAAAAAGGGAA
TAAGGGCGACACGGAAATGTTGAATACTCATACTCTTCCTTTTTCAATATTATTGAAGCATTTATCAGGG
TTATTGTCTCATGAGCGGATACATATTTGAATGTATTTAGAAAAATAAACAAATAGGGGTTCCGCGCACA
TTTCCCCGAAAAGTGCCACCTGAC
